>Addgene plasmid #209863 | LD-RA | addgene full sequence | sequence record 415455 | Addgene NGS Result
ATATATGGAGTTCCGCGTTACATAACTTACGGTAAATGGCCCGCCTGGCTGACCGCCCAACGACCCCCGC
CCATTGACGTCAATAATGACGTATGTTCCCATAGTAACGCCAATAGGGACTTTCCATTGACGTCAATGGG
TGGAGTATTTACGGTAAACTGCCCACTTGGCAGTACATCAAGTGTATCATATGCCAAGTACGCCCCCTAT
TGACGTCAATGACGGTAAATGGCCCGCCTGGCATTATGCCCAGTACATGACCTTATGGGACTTTCCTACT
TGGCAGTACATCTACGTATTAGTCATCGCTATTACCATGGTGATGCGGTTTTGGCAGTACATCAATGGGC
GTGGATAGCGGTTTGACTCACGGGGATTTCCAAGTCTCCACCCCATTGACGTCAATGGGAGTTTGTTTTG
GCACCAAAATCAACGGGACTTTCCAAAATGTCGTAACAACTCCGCCCCATTGACGCAAATGGGCGGTAGG
CGTGTACGGTGGGAGGTCTATATAAGCAGAGCTGGTTTAGTGAACCGTCAGATCCGCTAGCGCTACCGGT
CGCCACCATGAACTTCCAGTACATCAGCCTTCGGCTCACGGTCCTGTGGGGGTTAGGAGTGCTGATTCGG
TACTGCTTTCTGCTGCCGCTCAGGATAGCACTGGCTTTCACAGGGATTAGCCTTCTGGTGGTGGGCACAA
CTGTGGTGGGATACTTGCCAAATGGGAGGTTTAAGGAGTTCGGTGGTGGTGGTAGTGGTGGTGGTGGTAG
TGCTATGGTGAGCAAGAGCGAGGAGGTCATCAAAGAGTTCATGCGCTTCAAGGTGCGCTTGGAGGGCTCC
ATGAACGGCCACGAGTTCGAGATCGAGGGCGAGGGCGAGGGCCGCCCCTACGAGGGCACCCAGACCGCCA
AGCTGAAGGTGACCAAGGGCGGCCCCCTGCCCTTCGCCTGGGACATCCTGTCCCCCCAGATCATGTACGG
CTCCAAGGCGTACGTGAAGCACCCCGCCGACGTCCCCGATTACATGAAGCTGTCCTTCCCCGAGGGCTTC
AAGTGGGAGCGCGTGATGCACTTCGAGGACGGCGGTCTGGTGACCGTGACTCAGGACACCTCCCTGCAGG
ACGGCACGCTGATCTACAAGGTGAAGATGCGCGGCACCAACTTCCCCCCCGACGGCCCCGTAATGCAGAA
GAAGACCTTGGGCTGGGATTATGCCACCGAGCGCCTGTACCCCGAAGACGGCGTGCTGAAGGGCGAGCTT
CTGGGGCGCCTGAAGCTGAAGGACGGCGGCCTCAACCTGGTGGAGTTCAAGACCATCTACATGGCCAAGA
AGCCCGTGCAACTGCCCGGCTACTACTTCGTGGACACCAAGCTGGGCATCACCTCCCACAACGAGGACTA
CACCATCGTGGAACAGTACGAGCGCTCCGAGGGCCGCCACCACCTGGGCATGGACGAGCTGTACAAGGGT
ACCTAACTGCAGTCGACGGTACCGCGGGCCCGGGATCCACCGGATCTAGATAACTGATCATAATCAGCCA
TACCACATTTGTAGAGGTTTTACTTGCTTTAAAAAACCTCCCACACCTCCCCCTGAACCTGAAACATAAA
ATGAATGCAATTGTTGTTGTTAACTTGTTTATTGCAGCTTATAATGGTTACAAATAAAGCAATAGCATCA
CAAATTTCACAAATAAAGCATTTTTTTCACTGCATTCTAGTTGTGGTTTGTCCAAACTCATCAATGTATC
TTAACGCGTAAATTGTAAGCGTTAATATTTTGTTAAAATTCGCGTTAAATTTTTGTTAAATCAGCTCATT
TTTTAACCAATAGGCCGAAATCGGCAAAATCCCTTATAAATCAAAAGAATAGACCGAGATAGGGT
[37 nt withheld, positions 1886-1922]
AAAGAACGTGGACTCCAACGTCAAAGG
[49 nt withheld, positions 1950-1998]
T
[91 nt withheld, positions 2000-2090]
G
[124 nt withheld, positions 2092-2215]
CAGGTGGCACTTTTCGGGGAAATGTGCGCGGAACCCCTATTTGTTTATTTTTCTAAATACATTCAAATAT
GTATCCGCTCATGAGACAATAACCCTGATAAATGCTTCAATAATATTGAAAAAGGAAGAGTCCTGAGGCG
GAAAGAACCAGCTGTGGAATGTGTGTCAGTTAGGGTGTGGAAAGTCCCCAGGCTCCCCAGCAGGCAGAAG
TATGCAAAGCATGCATCTCAATTAGTCAGCAACCAGGTGTGGAAAGTCCCCAGGCTCCCCAGCAGGCAGA
AGTATGCAAAGCATGCATCTCAATTAGTCAGCAACCATAGTCCCGCCCCTAACTCCGCCCATCCCGCCCC
TAACTCCGCCCAGTTCCGCCCATTCTCCGCCCCATGGCTGACTAATTTTTTTTATTTATGCAGAGGCCGA
GGCCGCCTCGGCCTCTGAGCTATTCCAGAAGTAGTGAGGAGGCTTTTTTGGAGGCCTAGGCTTTTGCAAA
GATCGATCAAGAGACAGGATGAGGATCGTTTCGCATGATTGAACAAGATGGATTGCACGCAGGTTCTCCG
GCCGCTTGGGTGGAGAGGCTATTCGGCTATGACTGGGCACAACAGACAATCGGCTGCTCTGATGCCGCCG
TGTTCCGGCTGTCAGCGCAGGGGCGCCCGGTTCTTTTTGTCAAGACCGACCTGTCCGGTGCCCTGAATGA
ACTGCAAGACGAGGCAGCGCGGCTATCGTGGCTGGCCACGACGGGCGTTCCTTGCGCAGCTGTGCTCGAC
GTTGTCACTGAAGCGGGAAGGGACTGGCTGCTATTGGGCGAAGTGCCGGGGCAGGATCTCCTGTCATCTC
ACCTTGCTCCTGCCGAGAAAGTATCCATCATGGCTGATGCAATGCGGCGGCTGCATACGCTTGATCCGGC
TACCTGCCCATTCGACCACCAAGCGAAACATCGCATCGAGCGAGCACGTACTCGGATGGAAGCCGGTCTT
GTCGATCAGGATGATCTGGACGAAGAGCATCAGGGGCTCGCGCCAGCCGAACTGTTCGCCAGGCTCAAGG
CGAGCATGCCCGACGGCGAGGATCTCGTCGTGACCCATGGCGATGCCTGCTTGCCGAATATCATGGTGGA
AAATGGCCGCTTTTCTGGATTCATCGACTGTGGCCGGCTGGGTGTGGCGGACCGCTATCAGGACATAGCG
TTGGCTACCCGTGATATTGCTGAAGAGCTTGGCGGCGAATGGGCTGACCGCTTCCTCGTGCTTTACGGTA
TCGCCGCTCCCGATTCGCAGCGCATCGCCTTCTATCGCCTTCTTGACGAGTTCTTCTGAGCGGGACTCTG
GGGTTCGAAATGACCGACCAAGCGACGCCCAACCTGCCATCACGAGATTTCGATTCCACCGCCGCCTTCT
ATGAAAGGTTGGGCTTCGGAATCGTTTTCCGGGACGCCGGCTGGATGATCCTCCAGCGCGGGGATCTCAT
GCTGGAGTTCTTCGCCCACCCTAGGGGGAGGCTAACTGAAACACGGAAGGAGACAATACCGGAAGGAACC
CGCGCTATGACGGCAATAAAAAGACAGAATAAAACGCACGGTGTTGGGTCGTTTGTTCATAAACGCGGGG
TTCGGTCCCAGGGCTGGCACTCTGTCGATACCCCACCGAGACCCCATTGGGGCCAATACGCCCGCGTTTC
TTCCTTTTCCCCACCCCACCCCCCAAGTTCGGGTGAAGGCCCAGGGCTCGCAGCCAACGTCGGGGCGGCA
GGCCCTGCCATAGCCTCAGGTTACTCATATATACTTTAGATTGATTTAAAACTTCATTTTTAATTTAAAA
GGATCTAGGTGAAGATCCTTTTTGATAATCTCATGACCAAAATCCCTTAACGTGAGTTTTCGTTCCACTG
AGCGTCAGACCCCGTAGAAAAGATCAAAGGATCTTCTTGAGATCCTTTTTTTCTGCGCGTAATCTGCTGC
TTGCAAACAAAAAAACCACCGCTACCAGCGGTGGTTTGTTTGCCGGATCAAGAGCTACCAACTCTTTTTC
CGAAGGTAACTGGCTTCAGCAGAGCGCAGATACCAAATACTGTTCTTCTAGTGTAGCCGTAGTTAGGCCA
CCACTTCAAGAACTCTGTAGCACCGCCTACATACCTCGCTCTGCTAATCCTGTTACCAGTGGCTGCTGCC
AGTGGCGATAAGTCGTGTCTTACCGGGTTGGACTCAAGACGATAGTTACCGGATAAGGCGCAGCGGTCGG
GCTGAACGGGGGGTTCGTGCACACAGCCCAGCTTGGAGCGAACGACCTACACCGAACTGAGATACCTACA
GCGTGAGCTATGAGAAAGCGCCACGCTTCCCGAAGGGAGAAAGGCGGACAGGTATCCGGTAAGCGGCAGG
GTCGGAACAGGAGAGCGCACGAGGGAGCTTCCAGGGGGAAACGCCTGGTATCTTTATAGTCCTGTCGGGT
TTCGCCACCTCTGACTTGAGCGTCGATTTTTGTGATGCTCGTCAGGGGGGCGGAGCCTATGGAAAAACGC
CAGCAACGCGGCCTTTTTACGGTTCCTGGCCTTTTGCTGGCCTTTTGCTCACATGTTCTTTCCTGCGTTA
TCCCCTGATTCTGTGGATAACCGTATTACCGCCATGCATTAGTTATTAATAGTAATCAATTACGGGGTCA
TTAGTTCATAGCCC
Features (pLannotate 1.2.2; 17 found; start..end, strand, type, name):
     16..319     +  enhancer       CMV enhancer: human cytomegalovirus immediate early enhancer
    320..523     +  promoter       CMV promoter: human cytomegalovirus (CMV) immediate early promoter
    571..741     +  CDS            GPAT4 (fragment): GPAT4_HUMAN - Also known as AGPAT6 From Homo sapiens (Human).
    743..768     -  CDS            9xHis (fragment): 9xHis affinity tag
    775..1467    +  CDS            dTomato: dTomato is a basic (constitutively fluorescent) orange fluorescent protein published in 2004, derived from Discosoma sp.. It is reported to be a somewhat slowly-maturing dimer with low acid sensitivity.
   1477..1508    +  misc_feature   MCS (fragment): multiple cloning site
   1525..1609    +  CDS            large T antigen (fragment): large T antigen from SV40 (simian virus 40)
   1632..1753    +  polyA_signal   SV40 poly(A) signal: SV40 polyadenylation signal
   1787..2215    -  rep_origin     f1 ori (sequence partly withheld): f1 bacteriophage origin of replication; arrow indicates direction of (+) strand synthesis
   2242..2346    +  promoter       AmpR promoter: bla
   2348..2705    +  promoter       SV40 promoter: SV40 enhancer and early promoter
   2740..3534    +  CDS            NeoR/KanR: aminoglycoside phosphotransferase from Tn5; aph(3')-II (or nptII); confers resistance to neomycin, kanamycin, and G418 (Geneticin®)
   3555..3707    +  CDS            ble (fragment): BLE_KLEPN - Experimental evidence at protein level: Swiss-Prot protein existence level 1. Binding protein with a strong affinity to the bleomycin family of antibiotics. Binds to CL990; an antimitotic-antibiotic compound. From Klebsiella pneumoniae.
   3766..3813    +  polyA_signal   HSV TK poly(A) signal: herpes simplex virus thymidine kinase polyadenylation signal (Cole and Stacy, 1985)
   3904..3920    -  polyA_signal   bGH poly(A) signal (fragment): bovine growth hormone polyadenylation signal
   4142..4730    +  rep_origin     ori: high-copy-number ColE1/pMB1/pBR322/pUC origin of replication
   4845..4889    +  enhancer       CMV enhancer (fragment): human cytomegalovirus immediate early enhancer
