[The description below was written by a language model from this plasmid's Addgene catalogue record and pLannotate feature annotations shown in this document.]
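Description:
LD-RA is a mammalian expression plasmid built on the mEmerald-C1 backbone, in which the mEmerald coding sequence was replaced by Gibson assembly with ddRFP A (RA), the fluorogenic partner of a dimerization-dependent red fluorescent protein pair. Expression is driven by the human CMV immediate-early enhancer and promoter and terminated by an SV40 polyadenylation signal. RA is fused to the hairpin domain of human GPAT4, a membrane-embedded hairpin that anchors the protein on the lipid droplet surface so that RA faces the cytosol. The catalogue lists the hairpin as C-terminal on the insert, but the feature table places the GPAT4 fragment directly after the promoter and upstream of the fluorescent protein. The order of the fusion should therefore be checked against the sequence. The automated annotation labels the fluorescent protein as dTomato, which reflects the relatedness of ddRFP A to that Discosoma-derived protein rather than a different insert. The short reverse-strand 9xHis fragment and the large T antigen, ble and bGH fragments are probably linker or backbone remnants or spurious matches.

The plasmid is maintained at high copy in E. coli through a ColE1/pUC-type origin and also carries an f1 origin. A single NeoR/KanR gene, preceded by both a bacterial promoter and the SV40 early promoter and followed by the HSV TK polyadenylation signal, gives kanamycin selection in bacteria and could support G418 selection in mammalian cells.

LD-RA belongs to the Contact-FP toolkit for visualizing membrane contact site dynamics. Dimerization-dependent fluorescent proteins are dim alone and brighten on binding their partner. Co-expressing lipid droplet-anchored RA with a complementary partner targeted to another organelle should therefore produce signal where the two membranes come close together.
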