Addgene plasmid #209863: LD-RA
Purpose: Dimerization dependent fluorescent protein RA anchored to cytosolic face of the lipid droplet membrane with hairpin domain of human GPAT4
Depositing lab: Sarah Cohen. Depositing organization: University of North Carolina at Chapel Hill. Publication: Contact-FP: A Dimerization-Dependent Fluorescent Protein Toolkit for Visualizing Membrane Contact Site Dynamics. Miner GE, Smith SY, Showalter WK, So CM, Ragusa JV, Powers AE, Zanellati MC, Hsu CH, Marchan MF, Cohen S. Contact (Thousand Oaks). 2024 Feb 4;7:25152564241228911. doi: 10.1177/25152564241228911. eCollection 2024 Jan-Dec. PubMed 38327561.
Backbone
  Vector backbone: mEmerald-C1
  Vector type: Mammalian Expression
Growth in bacteria
  Bacterial resistance: Kanamycin, 50 μg/mL
  Growth temperature: 37°C
  Growth strain: DH5alpha
  Copy number: High Copy
Gene/Insert
  Gene/Insert name: ddRFP A
  Species: Synthetic
  Promoter: CMV
  Tag / fusion protein: Hairpin domain of GPAT4 MNFQYISLRLTVLWGLGVLIRYCFLLPLRIALAFTGISLLVVGTTVVGYLPNGRFKEF (C terminal on insert)
  Cloning method: Gibson Cloning
Terms and licenses: Academic/Nonprofit Terms; Industry Terms: Not Available to Industry
Depositor comments: mEmerald was replaced with ddRFP A
How to cite: LD-RA was a gift from Sarah Cohen (Addgene plasmid # 209863 ; http://n2t.net/addgene:209863 ; RRID:Addgene_209863)
