>Addgene plasmid #209863 | LD-RA | depositor partial sequence | sequence record 409258 | ddRFP A gene
ATGGTGAGCAAGAGCGAGGAGGTCATCAAAGAGTTCATGCGCTTCAAGGTGCGCTTGGAGGGCTCCATGA
ACGGCCACGAGTTCGAGATCGAGGGCGAGGGCGAGGGCCGCCCCTACGAGGGCACCCAGACCGCCAAGCT
GAAGGTGACCAAGGGCGGCCCCCTGCCCTTCGCCTGGGACATCCTGTCCCCCCAGATCATGTACGGCTCC
AAGGCGTACGTGAAGCACCCCGCCGACGTCCCCGATTACATGAAGCTGTCCTTCCCCGAGGGCTTCAAGT
GGGAGCGCGTGATGCACTTCGAGGACGGCGGTCTGGTGACCGTGACTCAGGACACCTCCCTGCAGGACGG
CACGCTGATCTACAAGGTGAAGATGCGCGGCACCAACTTCCCCCCCGACGGCCCCGTAATGCAGAAGAAG
ACCTTGGGCTGGGATTATGCCACCGAGCGCCTGTACCCCGAAGACGGCGTGCTGAAGGGCGAGCTTCTGG
GGCGCCTGAAGCTGAAGGACGGCGGCCTCAACCTGGTGGAGTTCAAGACCATCTACATGGCCAAGAAGCC
CGTGCAACTGCCCGGCTACTACTTCGTGGACACCAAGCTGGGCATCACCTCCCACAACGAGGACTACACC
ATCGTGGAACAGTACGAGCGCTCCGAGGGCCGCCACCACCTGGGCATGGACGAGCTGTACAAGGGTACC
