>Addgene plasmid #209863 | LD-RA | depositor partial sequence | sequence record 409259 | GPAT4 HP Domain
ATGAACTTCCAGTACATCAGCCTTCGGCTCACGGTCCTGTGGGGGTTAGGAGTGCTGATTCGGTACTGCT
TTCTGCTGCCGCTCAGGATAGCACTGGCTTTCACAGGGATTAGCCTTCTGGTGGTGGGCACAACTGTGGT
GGGATACTTGCCAAATGGGAGGTTTAAGGAGTTC
